>Addgene plasmid #227287 | qTAG-N-Solo-mStayGold-CEP135 | addgene full sequence | sequence record 452057 | Addgene NGS Result
TCGCGCGTTTCGGTGATGACGGTGAAAACCTCTGACACATGCAGCTCCCGGAGACGGTCACAGCTTGTCT
GTAAGCGGATGCCGGGAGCAGACAAGCCCGTCAGGGCGCGTCAGCGGGTGTTGGCGGGTGTCGGGGCTGG
CTTAACTATGCGGCATCAGAGCAGATTGTACTGAGAGTGCACCATATGCGGTGTGAAATACCGCACAGAT
GCGTAAGGAGAAAATACCGCATCAGGCGCCATTCGCCATTCAGGCTGCGCAACTGTTGGGAAGGGCGATC
GGTGCGGGCCTCTTCGCTATTACGCCAGCTGGCGAAAGGGGGATGTGCTGCAAGGCGATTAAGTTGGGTA
ACGCCAGGGTTTTCCCAGTCACGACGTTGTAAAACGACGGCCAGTGAATTCAATGTTCTTATTGGGATGT
TTGTCTTATTATTGAGTTGTAAGAATTCCTTTTATATTCCCTATACAAATCCTTTGTCAGATATTGTGAA
TATTTTCTCCCACTCTTTGGTTTGCCTTCTCTATTTTAATTGAGTATTTTGATGAGCAGACATTTTAAAT
TTTGATGAAGTCCAATTTATCAAATTTATCTTTTATGTTTAGTGCTTTTAAAAGAGGCCTCTCTGAGAAG
TCTCTGCCTACTTCAGGCTTAGGAAAAATCTTTGTTTTCTCCTAGAAGCTTTAGGATTTTAACTTTTACA
TTTAGTTGTATGAGGAAGTATTTATTTTAATGCAGTAACAGGAATATCATAAGCATTGGCTTTAAATCTG
AATTTTCCAGAAGGCTACCTACCTGAAGAAAAACAAAAAATAATTGCTTCATATTAAAATAATTTTTTCT
TCTTATTGTGAAACAACAATCATAGCTATAATAAGATAATGATGTTTCATTCTTTTCTCTCAGGACTTTA
ATTTTTGGAAGTGAATAAAACTTGTTTTAGAAGACGAGATGGGCAAGAGCAAGACCGGTAGCGGCGGAAG
CATGGTGTCTACAGGCGAGGAACTGTTTACCGGCGTGGTGCCCTTCAAGTTCCAGCTGAAGGGCACCATC
AACGGCAAGAGCTTCACCGTGGAAGGCGAGGGCGAGGGCAATAGCCACGAGGGCAGCCACAAAGGCAAGT
ATGTGTGCACCAGCGGCAAACTGCCAATGTCTTGGGCCGCCCTGGGAACTAGCTTCGGCTATGGCATGAA
ATACTATACCAAGTACCCCAGCGGCCTGAAAAACTGGTTCCACGAGGTGATGCCTGAGGGCTTCACCTAC
GACAGACACATCCAGTACAAGGGCGACGGCAGCATCCACGCCAAGCACCAGCACTTCATGAAGAACGGCA
CCTACCACAACATCGTGGAGTTCACCGGCCAGGACTTCAAGGAGAACAGCCCCGTGCTGACCGGCGACAT
GGACGTGAGCCTGCCCAACGAGGTGCAGCACATCCCCATTGATGACGGCGTGGAGTGCACAGTGACCCTG
CAGTACCCTCTGCTGAGCGACGAAAGCAAGTGCGTGGAAGCCTATCAGAACACCATCATCAAGCCCCTGC
ACAATCAGCCAGCCCCCGATGTGCCATTTCACTGGATCAGAAAGCAGTACACCCAGAGCAAGGACGACAC
CGAGGAGAGAGACCACATCATCCAGAGCGAGACCCTGGAGGCCCACCTGCCTTGGCATGAGCCTAGCGCA
AGCGCAGTGGGAGGTTCCGGAGGAAGCGGAGGATCTGGCGGTACCACTACAGCTGTAGAGAGAAAGTATA
TTAATATTAGGAAAAGGCTGGATCAGCTGGGATACAGACAGACTCTGACAGTCGAGTGTTTACCTTTGGT
AGAAAAACTTTTCAGGTAAAGACAAAAATACAGTTTTCAACCTTTATGATCCCTAACCACTTACCTCATT
TCTGATTGAACTTCATGCTTTGGTAAAGAAAAGGGTAGCTTTCCGGAAAGGCTTTCAATCATGAAGCTTA
TCTGTTTTTTCCCTGTCCTCAATCCAGGCCTTCCACACGGCAGAACTCTAAAGGCCACCACTCACGCTGT
ACTGTTCAAAGTCAACATTTCTGGGGGTTTTCTCTGTGAATGGAATTACAGTTTTTTGGGTTTCTGATAT
AATTGAGAGACACTTTTCCCTTAAGTTCTTTTTTTTTCCCCCCCTTAAGTTCTATGTCTGCTTCACTGGT
CTTCAAATACAGTCATGGATAGTTTCATGACAGGGATACGTTCTGAGAAACATGTCATCATTAGGTGATT
TTTTCGTTGTACCAACATCATAGGGTGTGCTTACAAAGCTTGGCGTAATCATGGTCATAGCTGTTTCCTG
TGTGAAATTGTTATCCGCTCACAATTCCACACAACATACGAGCCGGAAGCATAAAGTGTAAAGCCTGGGG
TGCCTAATGAGTGAGCTAACTCACATTAATTGCGTTGCGCTCACTGCCCGCTTTCCAGTCGGGAAACCTG
TCGTGCCAGCTGCATTAATGAATCGGCCAACGCGCGGGGAGAGGCGGTTTGCGTATTGGGCGCTCTTCCG
CTTCCTCGCTCACTGACTCGCTGCGCTCGGTCGTTCGGCTGCGGCGAGCGGTATCAGCTCACTCAAAGGC
GGTAATACGGTTATCCACAGAATCAGGGGATAACGCAGGAAAGAACATGTGAGCAAAAGGCCAGCAAAAG
GCCAGGAACCGTAAAAAGGCCGCGTTGCTGGCGTTTTTCCATAGGCTCCGCCCCCCTGACGAGCATCACA
AAAATCGACGCTCAAGTCAGAGGTGGCGAAACCCGACAGGACTATAAAGATACCAGGCGTTTCCCCCTGG
AAGCTCCCTCGTGCGCTCTCCTGTTCCGACCCTGCCGCTTACCGGATACCTGTCCGCCTTTCTCCCTTCG
GGAAGCGTGGCGCTTTCTCATAGCTCACGCTGTAGGTATCTCAGTTCGGTGTAGGTCGTTCGCTCCAAGC
TGGGCTGTGTGCACGAACCCCCCGTTCAGCCCGACCGCTGCGCCTTATCCGGTAACTATCGTCTTGAGTC
CAACCCGGTAAGACACGACTTATCGCCACTGGCAGCAGCCACTGGTAACAGGATTAGCAGAGCGAGGTAT
GTAGGCGGTGCTACAGAGTTCTTGAAGTGGTGGCCTAACTACGGCTACACTAGAAGAACAGTATTTGGTA
TCTGCGCTCTGCTGAAGCCAGTTACCTTCGGAAAAAGAGTTGGTAGCTCTTGATCCGGCAAACAAACCAC
CGCTGGTAGCGGTGGTTTTTTTGTTTGCAAGCAGCAGATTACGCGCAGAAAAAAAGGATCTCAAGAAGAT
CCTTTGATCTTTTCTACGGGGTCTGACGCTCAGTGGAACGAAAACTCACGTTAAGGGATTTTGGTCATGA
GATTATCAAAAAGGATCTTCACCTAGATCCTTTTAAATTAAAAATGAAGTTTTAAATCAATCTAAAGTAT
ATATGAGTAAACTTGGTCTGACAGTTACCAATGCTTAATCAGTGAGGCACCTATCTCAGCGATCTGTCTA
TTTCGTTCATCCATAGTTGCCTGACTCCCCGTCGTGTAGATAACTACGATACGGGAGGGCTTACCATCTG
GCCCCAGTGCTGCAATGATACCGCGAGACCCACGCTCACCGGCTCCAGATTTATCAGCAATAAACCAGCC
AGCCGGAAGGGCCGAGCGCAGAAGTGGTCCTGCAACTTTATCCGCCTCCATCCAGTCTATTAATTGTTGC
CGGGAAGCTAGAGTAAGTAGTTCGCCAGTTAATAGTTTGCGCAACGTTGTTGCCATTGCTACAGGCATCG
TGGTGTCACGCTCGTCGTTTGGTATGGCTTCATTCAGCTCCGGTTCCCAACGATCAAGGCGAGTTACATG
ATCCCCCATGTTGTGCAAAAAAGCGGTTAGCTCCTTCGGTCCTCCGATCGTTGTCAGAAGTAAGTTGGCC
GCAGTGTTATCACTCATGGTTATGGCAGCACTGCATAATTCTCTTACTGTCATGCCATCCGTAAGATGCT
TTTCTGTGACTGGTGAGTACTCAACCAAGTCATTCTGAGAATAGTGTATGCGGCGACCGAGTTGCTCTTG
CCCGGCGTCAATACGGGATAATACCGCGCCACATAGCAGAACTTTAAAAGTGCTCATCATTGGAAAACGT
TCTTCGGGGCGAAAACTCTCAAGGATCTTACCGCTGTTGAGATCCAGTTCGATGTAACCCACTCGTGCAC
CCAACTGATCTTCAGCATCTTTTACTTTCACCAGCGTTTCTGGGTGAGCAAAAACAGGAAGGCAAAATGC
CGCAAAAAAGGGAATAAGGGCGACACGGAAATGTTGAATACTCATACTCTTCCTTTTTCAATATTATTGA
AGCATTTATCAGGGTTATTGTCTCATGAGCGGATACATATTTGAATGTATTTAGAAAAATAAACAAATAG
GGGTTCCGCGCACATTTCCCCGAAAAGTGCCACCTGACGTCTAAGAAACCATTATTATCATGACATTAAC
CTATAAAAATAGGCGTATCACGAGGCCCTTTCGTC
Features (pLannotate 1.2.2; 11 found; start..end, strand, type, name):
    137..236     +  misc_feature   bom (fragment): basis of mobility region from pBR322
    242..399     -  CDS            lacZα (fragment): LacZα fragment of β-galactosidase; lacZ fragment
   1726..1833    +  CDS            CEP135 (fragment): CP135_HUMAN - Also known as CEP4, KIAA0635. Experimental evidence at protein level: Swiss-Prot protein existence level 1. Centrosomal protein involved in centriole biogenesis. Acts as a scaffolding protein during early centriole biogenesis. Required for the targeting of centriole satellite proteins to centrosomes such as of PCM1, SSX2IP and CEP290 and recruitment of WRAP73 to centrioles. Also required for centriole-centriole cohesion during interphase by acting as a platform protein for CEP250 at the centriole. Required for the recruitment of CEP295 to the proximal end of new-born centrioles a
   2318..2334    -  protein_bind   lac operator: The lac repressor binds to the lac operator to inhibit transcription in E. coli. This inhibition can be relieved by adding lactose or isopropyl-β-D-thiogalactopyranoside (IPTG). lac repressor encoded by lacI
   2342..2372    -  promoter       lac promoter: promoter for the E. coli lac operon
   2387..2408    -  protein_bind   CAP binding site: CAP binding activates transcription in the presence of cAMP. E. coli catabolite activator protein
   2421..2513    -  CDS            lacI (fragment): lac repressor; lacI; The lac repressor binds to the lac operator to inhibit transcription in E. coli. This inhibition can be relieved by adding lactose or isopropyl-β-D-thiogalactopyranoside (IPTG).
   2696..3284    -  rep_origin     ori: high-copy-number ColE1/pMB1/pBR322/pUC origin of replication
   3455..4315    -  CDS            AmpR: β-lactamase; bla; confers resistance to ampicillin, carbenicillin, and related antibiotics
   4316..4420    -  promoter       AmpR promoter: bla
   4515..35      +  CDS            rop (fragment) (across the origin): Rop protein, which maintains plasmids at low copy number; rop
