[The description below was written by a language model from this plasmid's Addgene catalogue record and pLannotate feature annotations shown in this document.]
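Description:
qTAG-N-Solo-mStayGold-CEP135 is a CRISPR homology-directed repair donor template built on the pUC19 cloning backbone, designed to tag the endogenous human CEP135 gene with the fluorescent protein mStayGold. It is propagated in E. coli as a high-copy plasmid through the ColE1/pUC-type origin and selected with ampicillin via the β-lactamase gene and its native promoter. The remaining annotated backbone elements (lacZα fragment, lac promoter and operator, CAP binding site, and short lacI, bom and rop fragments) are pUC19 remnants flanking the cloning site and have no role in the tagging function.

The insert of roughly 1.9 kb consists of CEP135 homology arms flanking the mStayGold coding sequence. It is promoterless, so the tag is expressed only after correct integration places it under control of the native CEP135 regulatory sequences. The "N" in the name suggests tagging at the amino terminus, which is consistent with the feature table detecting a short CEP135 coding fragment downstream of the unannotated region where the tag would sit. The automated annotation did not recognise mStayGold itself or the non-coding parts of the homology arms, so their exact boundaries are not given. "Solo" probably denotes a tag-only cassette without a mammalian selection marker; none is annotated, but the record does not spell this out.

The depositor notes that the plasmid should be co-transfected with a companion px330-based plasmid carrying a CEP135-targeting sgRNA, which introduces the cut that stimulates repair from this donor. CEP135 is a centrosomal scaffolding protein involved in early centriole biogenesis and centriole cohesion, so the resulting knock-in cells allow fluorescence imaging of the protein at endogenous expression levels.
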