Addgene plasmid #227287: qTAG-N-Solo-mStayGold-CEP135
Depositing lab: Laurence Pelletier. Publication: qTAG: an adaptable plasmid scaffold for CRISPR-based endogenous tagging. Philip R, Sharma A, Matellan L, Erpf AC, Hsu WH, Tkach JM, Wyatt HDM, Pelletier L. EMBO J. 2024 Dec 12. doi: 10.1038/s44318-024-00337-5. PubMed 39668248.
Backbone
  Vector backbone: pUC19
  Backbone manufacturer: Invitrogen
  Backbone size w/o insert (bp): 2686
  Vector type: Mammalian Expression, CRISPR ; Donor Template
Growth in bacteria
  Bacterial resistance: Ampicillin, 100 μg/mL
  Growth temperature: 37°C
  Growth strain: DH5alpha
  Copy number: High Copy
Gene/Insert
  Gene/Insert name: CEP135 Homology Arms flanking a mStayGold Tag (alt name: CEP135)
  Species: H. sapiens (human)
  Insert size (bp): 1874
  Entrez Gene: CEP135 (a.k.a. CEP4, KIAA0635, MCPH8)
  Promoter: Promoterless
  Cloning method: Unknown
  Sequencing primers: 5′ CTGCAAGGCGATTAAGTTGGGTAAC; 3′ GGCTCGTATGTTGTGTGGAATTGT
Terms and licenses: Academic/Nonprofit Terms; Industry Terms: Not Available to Industry
Depositor comments: To be co-transfected with sgRNA plasmid px330-CEP135 (Addgene #227286): https://www.addgene.org/227286/
How to cite: qTAG-N-Solo-mStayGold-CEP135 was a gift from Laurence Pelletier (Addgene plasmid # 227287 ; http://n2t.net/addgene:227287 ; RRID:Addgene_227287)
